Addgene plasmid #37276: pCS2TAL3-RR
Purpose: (Empty Backbone) TALEN backbone vector for use with the Golden Gate TALEN Kit in place of pTAL1-4. Shorter N- and C-term tal protein segments increases mutation induction; Fok I RR (improved version = pCS2TAL3-RRR)
Depositing lab: David Grunwald. Depositing organization: University of Utah. Publication: Simple Methods for Generating and Detecting Locus-Specific Mutations Induced with TALENs in the Zebrafish Genome. Dahlem TJ, Hoshijima K, Jurynec MJ, Gunther D, Starker CG, Locke AS, Weis AM, Voytas DF, Grunwald DJ. PLoS Genet. 2012 Aug;8(8):e1002861. Epub 2012 Aug 16. 10.1371/journal.pgen.1002861 PubMed 22916025.
Backbone
  Vector backbone: pCS2
  Backbone size (bp): 4039
  Modifications to backbone: The tal1c sequence from Dan Voytas lab's pTAL3 vector (1214-2210nt) consisting of a truncated N terminal and C terminal Tal protein regions and a LacZ screening module for use in Golden Gate cloning was PCR cloned into the KpnI and BamHI sites of the pCS2-Flag-GAAZFP-FokI-RR from Scot Wolfe's lab, making the new vector pCS2TAL3-RR. A Esp3I site in the FokI domain of the backbone vector was modified without changing the coding sequence.
  Vector type: Mammalian Expression, Bacterial Expression
  Promoter: CMV
  Selectable markers: LacZ
  Tag / fusion protein: HA (N terminal on backbone); FokI RR (C terminal on backbone); N-terminal Tal from pTAL3 (N terminal on backbone); C terminal Tal From pTAL3 (C terminal on backbone)
Growth in bacteria
  Bacterial resistance: Ampicillin, 100 μg/mL
  Growth temperature: 37°C
  Growth strain: DH5alpha
  Copy number: High Copy
Gene/Insert
  Cloning method: Restriction Enzyme
  Sequencing primers: 5′ TTGGCGTCGGCAAACAGTGG; 3′ GGCAACGCGATGGGACGT
Terms and licenses: Academic/Nonprofit Terms; Industry Terms: Not Available to Industry
Depositor comments: For more information on Grunwald TALEN Add-On Plasmids please refer to: http://www.addgene.org/TALeffector/goldengate/add-ons/#grunwald
How to cite: pCS2TAL3-RR was a gift from David Grunwald (Addgene plasmid # 37276 ; http://n2t.net/addgene:37276 ; RRID:Addgene_37276)
