[The description below was written by a language model from this plasmid's Addgene catalogue record and pLannotate feature annotations shown in this document.]
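Description:
pCS2TAL3-RR is an empty TALEN destination backbone built on pCS2, intended to replace the pTAL1-4 final vectors of the Golden Gate TALEN kit. It is propagated in E. coli as a high-copy plasmid through a ColE1/pUC-type origin with ampicillin resistance (AmpR), and it also carries an f1 origin. The complete annotated sequence is 5,798 nt.

The expression unit is driven by the simian CMV IE94 enhancer/promoter, followed by an SP6 promoter and ending in an SV40 polyadenylation signal. This arrangement allows either direct expression in vertebrate cells or in vitro transcription of mRNA from the SP6 promoter. The open reading frame begins with a 3xHA epitope tag and continues into a truncated N-terminal TAL effector segment, annotated by homology as an avrXa10 fragment. A lacZα screening cassette with its own lac promoter, operator and CAP site then interrupts the frame. Downstream lie a truncated C-terminal TAL segment (an avrBs3-like fragment) and the FokI cleavage domain in its RR heterodimer form.

During Golden Gate assembly, a custom TAL repeat array replaces the lacZα module, which allows blue/white identification of recombinants and restores a continuous HA-TAL-FokI fusion. An Esp3I site within FokI was silently removed so that it would not interfere with this cloning step. Because FokI must dimerize to cut, the RR variant would be paired with a TALEN carrying a complementary FokI variant.

According to the record, the shortened N- and C-terminal TAL segments increase mutation induction. The associated work used such TALENs to generate locus-specific mutations in zebrafish. The record also notes that an improved version, pCS2TAL3-RRR, exists.
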