Features (pLannotate 1.2.2; 26 found; start..end, strand, type, name):
     35..53      +  promoter       SP6 promoter: promoter for bacteriophage SP6 RNA polymerase
    118..207     +  CDS            3xHA: three tandem HA epitope tags
    220..624     +  CDS            avrXa10 (fragment): AVX10_XANOO - Experimental evidence at protein level: Swiss-Prot protein existence level 1. Avirulence protein. Induces the hypersensitive response (HR)in rice plants carrying the resistance gene Xa10. Activity depends on the presence of the core repeat domains; replacement with repeat domains from other proteins (AvrBs3 of X.euvesicatoria (AC P14727) or AvrXa7 of this organism) does not elicit the HR. Probably acts as a transcription factor in its host plant (rice) to induce plant resistance or disease. From Xanthomonas oryzae pv. oryzae.
    632..650     -  rep_origin     f1 ori (fragment): f1 bacteriophage origin of replication; arrow indicates direction of (+) strand synthesis
    655..810     -  CDS            lacZα (fragment): LacZα fragment of β-galactosidase; lacZ fragment
    818..836     +  promoter       T7 promoter: promoter for bacteriophage T7 RNA polymerase
    845..868     -  misc_feature   MCS (fragment): pBluescript multiple cloning site
    884..902     -  promoter       T3 promoter: promoter for bacteriophage T3 RNA polymerase
    947..963     -  protein_bind   lac operator: The lac repressor binds to the lac operator to inhibit transcription in E. coli. This inhibition can be relieved by adding lactose or isopropyl-β-D-thiogalactopyranoside (IPTG). lac repressor encoded by lacI
    971..1001    -  promoter       lac promoter: promoter for the E. coli lac operon
   1016..1037    -  protein_bind   CAP binding site: CAP binding activates transcription in the presence of cAMP. E. coli catabolite activator protein
   1076..1234    +  CDS            avrBs3 (fragment): AVRB3_XANEU - Experimental evidence at protein level: Swiss-Prot protein existence level 1. Avirulence protein. Acts as a transcription factor in C.annuum plants. In susceptible plants lacking the Bs3 resistance gene induces expression of a number of genes, including genes homologous to a family of auxin-induced genes, alpha-expansin genes, pectate lyase, anthocyanidin glucoside rhamnosyl transferase and at least one transcription factor, UPA20. Their expression leads to plant hypertrophy in mesophyll cells, probably mainly mediated by UPA20 (PubMed:17962565). In resistant plants induces the h
   1223..1810    +  CDS            FokI cleavage domain: nonspecific DNA cleavage domain of the FokI endonuclease (Li et al., 1992) must dimerize to be catalytically active
   1821..1838    -  promoter       T7 promoter (fragment): promoter for bacteriophage T7 RNA polymerase
   1843..1977    -  polyA_signal   SV40 poly(A) signal: SV40 polyadenylation signal
   2094..2112    -  promoter       T3 promoter: promoter for bacteriophage T3 RNA polymerase
   2157..2173    -  protein_bind   lac operator: The lac repressor binds to the lac operator to inhibit transcription in E. coli. This inhibition can be relieved by adding lactose or isopropyl-β-D-thiogalactopyranoside (IPTG). lac repressor encoded by lacI
   2181..2211    -  promoter       lac promoter: promoter for the E. coli lac operon
   2226..2247    -  protein_bind   CAP binding site: CAP binding activates transcription in the presence of cAMP. E. coli catabolite activator protein
   2260..2352    -  CDS            lacI (fragment): lac repressor; lacI; The lac repressor binds to the lac operator to inhibit transcription in E. coli. This inhibition can be relieved by adding lactose or isopropyl-β-D-thiogalactopyranoside (IPTG).
   2535..3123    -  rep_origin     ori: high-copy-number ColE1/pMB1/pBR322/pUC origin of replication
   3294..4154    -  CDS            AmpR: β-lactamase; bla; confers resistance to ampicillin, carbenicillin, and related antibiotics
   4155..4259    -  promoter       AmpR promoter: bla
   4312..4740    -  rep_origin     f1 ori (sequence partly withheld): f1 bacteriophage origin of replication; arrow indicates direction of (+) strand synthesis
   4745..4811    -  CDS            lacZα (fragment): LacZα fragment of β-galactosidase; lacZ fragment
   4814..5798    +  promoter       CMV IE94 promoter: enhancer/promoter region of simian cytomegalovirus major immediate early transcription unit IE94
>Addgene plasmid #37276 | pCS2TAL3-RR | depositor full sequence | sequence record 46873 | Complete sequence
CGCCATTCTGCCTGGGGACGTCGGAGCAAGCTTGATTTAGGTGACACTATAGAATACAAGCTACTTGTTC
TTTTTGCAGGATCTGCCACCATGGCTCCAAAGAAGAAGCGTAAGGTATACCCATACGATGTTCCTGACTA
TGCGGGCTATCCCTATGACGTCCCGGACTATGCAGGATCGTATCCATATGACGTTCCAGATTACGCTGCT
CATGGTACCGTGGATCTACGCACGCTCGGCTACAGTCAGCAGCAGCAAGAGAAGATCAAACCGAAGGTGC
GTTCGACAGTGGCGCAGCACCACGAGGCACTGGTGGGCCATGGGTTTACACACGCGCACATCGTTGCGCT
CAGCCAACACCCGGCAGCGTTAGGGACCGTCGCTGTCACGTATCAGCACATAATCACGGCGTTGCCAGAG
GCGACACACGAAGACATCGTTGGCGTCGGCAAACAGTGGTCCGGCGCACGCGCCCTGGAGGCCTTGCTCA
CGGATGCGGGGGAGTTGAGAGGTCCGCCGTTACAGTTGGACACAGGCCAACTTGTGAAGATTGCAAAACG
TGGCGGCGTGACCGCAATGGAGGCAGTGCATGCATCGCGCAATGCACTGACGGGTGCCCCCCTGGAGACG
GGCGCCGCTACAGGGCGCGTCCCATTCGCCATTCAGGCTGCGCAACTGTTGGGAAGGGCGATCGGTGCGG
GCCTCTTCGCTATTACGCCAGCTGGCGAAAGGGGGATGTGCTGCAAGGCGATTAAGTTGGGTAACGCCAG
GGTTTTCCCAGTCACGACGTTGTAAAACGACGGCCAGTGAGCGCGCGTAATACGACTCACTATAGGGCGA
ATTGGGTACCGGGCCCCCCCTCGAGGTCCTCCAGCTTTTGTTCCCTTTAGTGAGGGTTAATTGCGCGCTT
GGCGTAATCATGGTCATAGCTGTTTCCTGTGTGAAATTGTTATCCGCTCACAATTCCACACAACATACGA
GCCGGAAGCATAAAGTGTAAAGCCTGGGGTGCCTAATGAGTGAGCTAACTCACATTAATTGCGTTGCGCT
CACTGCCCGCTTTCCACCGGTCGTCTCCAACGACCACCTCGTCGCCTTGGCCTGCCTCGGCGGACGTCCT
GCCATGGATGCAGTGAAAAAGGGATTGCCGCACGCGCCGGAATTGATCAGAAGAGTCAATCGCCGTATTG
GCGAACGCACGTCCCATCGCGTTGCCGGATCCCAACTAGTCAAAAGTGAACTGGAGGAGAAGAAATCTGA
ACTTCGTCATAAATTGAAATATGTGCCTCATGAATATATTGAATTAATTGAAATTGCCAGAAATTCCACT
CAGGATAGAATTCTTGAAATGAAGGTAATGGAATTTTTTATGAAAGTTTATGGATATAGAGGTAAACATT
TGGGTGGATCAAGGAAACCGGACGGAGCAATTTATACTGTCGGATCTCCTATTGATTACGGTGTGATCGT
GGATACTAAAGCTTATAGCGGAGGTTATAATCTGCCAATTGGCCAAGCACGTGAAATGCAACGATATGTC
GAAGAAAATCAAACACGAAACAAACATATCAACCCTAATGAATGGTGGAAAGTCTATCCATCTTCTGTAA
CGGAATTTAAGTTTTTATTTGTGAGTGGTCACTTTAAAGGAAACTACAAAGCTCAGCTTACACGATTAAA
TCATATCACTAATTGTAATGGAGCTGTTCTTAGTGTAGAAGAGCTTTTAATTGGTGGAGAAATGATTAAA
GCCGGCACATTAACCTTAGAGGAAGTGCGCCGGAAATTTAATAACGGCGAGATAAACTTTTAATCTAGAA
CTATAGTGAGTCGTATTACGTAGATCCAGACATGATAAGATACATTGATGAGTTTGGACAAACCACAACT
AGAATGCAGTGAAAAAAATGCTTTATTTGTGAAATTTGTGATGCTATTGCTTTATTTGTAACCATTATAA
GCTGCAATAAACAAGTTAACAACAACAATTGCATTCATTTTATGTTTCAGGTTCAGGGGGAGGTGTGGGA
GGTTTTTTAATTCGCGGCCGCGGCGCCAATGCATTGGGCCCGGTACGTACCCAGCTTTTGTTCCCTTTAG
TGAGGGTTAATTGCGCGCTTGGCGTAATCATGGTCATAGCTGTTTCCTGTGTGAAATTGTTATCCGCTCA
CAATTCCACACAACATACGAGCCGGAAGCATAAAGTGTAAAGCCTGGGGTGCCTAATGAGTGAGCTAACT
CACATTAATTGCGTTGCGCTCACTGCCCGCTTTCCAGTCGGGAAACCTGTCGTGCCAGCTGCATTAATGA
ATCGGCCAACGCGCGGGGAGAGGCGGTTTGCGTATTGGGCGCTCTTCCGCTTCCTCGCTCACTGACTCGC
TGCGCTCGGTCGTTCGGCTGCGGCGAGCGGTATCAGCTCACTCAAAGGCGGTAATACGGTTATCCACAGA
ATCAGGGGATAACGCAGGAAAGAACATGTGAGCAAAAGGCCAGCAAAAGGCCAGGAACCGTAAAAAGGCC
GCGTTGCTGGCGTTTTTCCATAGGCTCCGCCCCCCTGACGAGCATCACAAAAATCGACGCTCAAGTCAGA
GGTGGCGAAACCCGACAGGACTATAAAGATACCAGGCGTTTCCCCCTGGAAGCTCCCTCGTGCGCTCTCC
TGTTCCGACCCTGCCGCTTACCGGATACCTGTCCGCCTTTCTCCCTTCGGGAAGCGTGGCGCTTTCTCAT
AGCTCACGCTGTAGGTATCTCAGTTCGGTGTAGGTCGTTCGCTCCAAGCTGGGCTGTGTGCACGAACCCC
CCGTTCAGCCCGACCGCTGCGCCTTATCCGGTAACTATCGTCTTGAGTCCAACCCGGTAAGACACGACTT
ATCGCCACTGGCAGCAGCCACTGGTAACAGGATTAGCAGAGCGAGGTATGTAGGCGGTGCTACAGAGTTC
TTGAAGTGGTGGCCTAACTACGGCTACACTAGAAGGACAGTATTTGGTATCTGCGCTCTGCTGAAGCCAG
TTACCTTCGGAAAAAGAGTTGGTAGCTCTTGATCCGGCAAACAAACCACCGCTGGTAGCGGTGGTTTTTT
TGTTTGCAAGCAGCAGATTACGCGCAGAAAAAAAGGATCTCAAGAAGATCCTTTGATCTTTTCTACGGGG
TCTGACGCTCAGTGGAACGAAAACTCACGTTAAGGGATTTTGGTCATGAGATTATCAAAAAGGATCTTCA
CCTAGATCCTTTTAAATTAAAAATGAAGTTTTAAATCAATCTAAAGTATATATGAGTAAACTTGGTCTGA
CAGTTACCAATGCTTAATCAGTGAGGCACCTATCTCAGCGATCTGTCTATTTCGTTCATCCATAGTTGCC
TGACTCCCCGTCGTGTAGATAACTACGATACGGGAGGGCTTACCATCTGGCCCCAGTGCTGCAATGATAC
CGCGAGACCCACGCTCACCGGCTCCAGATTTATCAGCAATAAACCAGCCAGCCGGAAGGGCCGAGCGCAG
AAGTGGTCCTGCAACTTTATCCGCCTCCATCCAGTCTATTAATTGTTGCCGGGAAGCTAGAGTAAGTAGT
TCGCCAGTTAATAGTTTGCGCAACGTTGTTGCCATTGCTACAGGCATCGTGGTGTCACGCTCGTCGTTTG
GTATGGCTTCATTCAGCTCCGGTTCCCAACGATCAAGGCGAGTTACATGATCCCCCATGTTGTGCAAAAA
AGCGGTTAGCTCCTTCGGTCCTCCGATCGTTGTCAGAAGTAAGTTGGCCGCAGTGTTATCACTCATGGTT
ATGGCAGCACTGCATAATTCTCTTACTGTCATGCCATCCGTAAGATGCTTTTCTGTGACTGGTGAGTACT
CAACCAAGTCATTCTGAGAATAGTGTATGCGGCGACCGAGTTGCTCTTGCCCGGCGTCAATACGGGATAA
TACCGCGCCACATAGCAGAACTTTAAAAGTGCTCATCATTGGAAAACGTTCTTCGGGGCGAAAACTCTCA
AGGATCTTACCGCTGTTGAGATCCAGTTCGATGTAACCCACTCGTGCACCCAACTGATCTTCAGCATCTT
TTACTTTCACCAGCGTTTCTGGGTGAGCAAAAACAGGAAGGCAAAATGCCGCAAAAAAGGGAATAAGGGC
GACACGGAAATGTTGAATACTCATACTCTTCCTTTTTCAATATTATTGAAGCATTTATCAGGGTTATTGT
CTCATGAGCGGATACATATTTGAATGTATTTAGAAAAATAAACAAATAGGGGTTCCGCGCACATTTCCCC
GAAAAGTGCCACCTAAATTGTAAGCGTTAATATTTTGTTAAAATTCGCGTTAAATTTTTGTTAAATCAGC
TCATTTTTTAACCAATAGGCCGAAATCGGCAAAATCCCTTATAAATCAAAAGAATAGACCGAGATAGGGT
[37 nt withheld, positions 4411-4447]
AAAGAACGTGGACTCCAACGTCAAAGG
[49 nt withheld, positions 4475-4523]
T
[91 nt withheld, positions 4525-4615]
G
[124 nt withheld, positions 4617-4740]
CCCATTCGCCATTCAGGCTGCGCAACTGTTGGGAAGGGCGATCGGTGCGGGCCTCTTCGCTATTACGCCA
GTCGACCATAGCCAATTCAATATGGCGTATATGGACTCATGCCAATTCAATATGGTGGATCTGGACCTGT
GCCAATTCAATATGGCGTATATGGACTCGTGCCAATTCAATATGGTGGATCTGGACCCCAGCCAATTCAA
TATGGCGGACTTGGCACCATGCCAATTCAATATGGCGGACTTGGCACTGTGCCAACTGGGGAGGGGTCTA
CTTGGCACGGTGCCAAGTTTGAGGAGGGGTCTTGGCCCTGTGCCAAGTCCGCCATATTGAATTGGCATGG
TGCCAATAATGGCGGCCATATTGGCTATATGCCAGGATCAATATATAGGCAATATCCAATATGGCCCTAT
GCCAATATGGCTATTGGCCAGGTTCAATACTATGTATTGGCCCTATGCCATATAGTATTCCATATATGGG
TTTTCCTATTGACGTAGATAGCCCCTCCCAATGGGCGGTCCCATATACCATATATGGGGCTTCCTAATAC
CGCCCATAGCCACTCCCCCATTGACGTCAATGGTCTCTATATATGGTCTTTCCTATTGACGTCATATGGG
CGGTCCTATTGACGTATATGGCGCCTCCCCCATTGACGTCAATTACGGTAAATGGCCCGCCTGGCTCAAT
GCCCATTGACGTCAATAGGACCACCCACCATTGACGTCAATGGGATGGCTCATTGCCCATTCATATCCGT
TCTCACGCCCCCTATTGACGTCAATGACGGTAAATGGCCCACTTGGCAGTACATCAATATCTATTAATAG
TAACTTGGCAAGTACATTACTATTGGAAGGACGCCAGGGTACATTGGCAGTACTCCCATTGACGTCAATG
GCGGTAAATGGCCCGCGATGGCTGCCAAGTACATCCCCATTGACGTCAATGGGGAGGGGCAATGACGCAA
ATGGGCGTTCCATTGACGTAAATGGGCGGTAGGCGTGCCTAATGGGAGGTCTATATAAGCAATGCTCGTT
TAGGGAAC
