>Addgene plasmid #37276 | pCS2TAL3-RR | addgene partial sequence | sequence record 54614 | CMV-F 5'-CGCAAATGGGCGGTAGGCGTG-3'
GGAACCGCCATTCTGCCTGGGGACGTCGGAGCAAGCTTGATTTAGGTGACACTATAGAATACAAGCTACT
TGTTCTTTTTGCAGGATCTGCCACCATGGCTCCAAAGAAGAAGCGTAAGGTATACCCATACGATGTTCCT
GACTATGCGGGCTATCCCTATGACGTCCCGGACTATGCAGGATCGTATCCATATGACGTTCCAGATTACG
CTGCTCATGGTACCGTGGATCTACGCACGCTCGGCTACAGTCAGCAGCAGCAAGAGAAGATCAAACCGAA
GGTGCGTTCGACAGTGGCGCAGCACCACGAGGCACTGGTGGGCCATGGGTTTACACACGCGCACATCGTT
GCGCTCAGCCAACACCCGGCAGCGTTAGGGACCGTCGCTGTCACGTATCAGCACATAATCACGGCGTTGC
CAGAGGCGACACACGAAGACATCGTTGGCGTCGGCAAACAGTGGTCCGGCGCACGCGCCCTGGAGGCCTT
GCTCACGGATGCGGGGGAGTTGAGAGGTCCGCCGTTACAGTTGGACACAGGCCAACTTGTGAAGATTGCA
AAACGTGGCGGCGTGACCGCAATGGAGGCAGTGCATGCATCGCGCAATGCACTGACGGGTGCCCCCCTGG
AGACGGGCGCCGCTACAGGGCGCGTCCCATTCGCCATTCAGGCTGCGCAACTGTTGGGAAGGGCGATCGG
TGCGGGCCTCTTCGCTATTACGCCAGCTGGCGAAAGGGGGATGTGCTGCAAGGCGATTAAGTTGGGTAAC
GCCAGGGTTTTCCCAGTCACGACGTTGTAAAACGACGGCCAGTGAGCGCGCGTAATACGACTCACTATAG
GGCGAATTGGGTACCGGGCCCCCCCTCGAGGTCCTCCAGCTTTTGTTCCCTTTAGTG
