>Addgene plasmid #37276 | pCS2TAL3-RR | addgene partial sequence | sequence record 54616 | EBV_rev
ATACGACTCACTATAGTTCTAGATTAAAAGTTTATCTCGCCGTTATTAAATTTCCGGCGCACTTCCTCTA
AGGTTAATGTGCCGGCTTTAATCATTTCTCCACCAATTAAAAGCTCTTCTACACTAAGAACAGCTCCATT
ACAATTAGTGATATGATTTAATCGTGTAAGCTGAGCTTTGTAGTTTCCTTTAAAGTGACCACTCACAAAT
AAAAACTTAAATTCCGTTACAGAAGATGGATAGACTTTCCACCATTCATTAGGGTTGATATGTTTGTTTC
GTGTTTGATTTTCTTCGACATATCGTTGCATTTCACGTGCTTGGCCAATTGGCAGATTATAACCTCCGCT
ATAAGCTTTAGTATCCACGATCACACCGTAATCAATAGGAGATCCGACAGTATAAATTGCTCCGTCCGGT
TTCCTTGATCCACCCAAATGTTTACCTCTATATCCATAAACTTTCATAAAAAATTCCATTACCTTCATTT
CAAGAATTCTATCCTGAGTGGAATTTCTGGCAATTTCAATTAATTCAATATATTCATGAGGCACATATTT
CAATTTATGACGAAGTTCAGATTTCTTCTCCTCCAGTTCACTTTTGACTAGTTGGGATCCGGCAACGCGA
TGGGACGTGCGTTCGCCAATACGGCGATTGACTCTTCTGATCAATTCCGGCGCGTGCGGCAATCCCTTTT
TCACTGCATCCATGGCAGGACGTCCGCCGAGGCAGGCCAAGGCGACGAGGTGGTCGTTGGAGACGACCGG
TGGAAAGCGGGCAGTGAGCGCAACGCAATTAATGTGAGTTAGCTCACTCATTAGGCACCCCAGGCTTTAC
ACTTTATGCTTCCGGCTCGTATGTTGTGTGGAATTGTGAGCGGATAACAATTTCCC
