>Addgene plasmid #37276 | pCS2TAL3-RR | addgene partial sequence | sequence record 54617 | LacZ-F2 5'-cctcttcgctattacgccag-3'
TTCCCTTTAGTGAGGGTTAATTGCGCGCTTGGCGTAATCATGGTCATAGCTGTTTCCTGTGTGAAATTGT
TATCCGCTCACAATTCCACACAACATACGAGCCGGAAGCATAAAGTGTAAAGCCTGGGGTGCCTAATGAG
TGAGCTAACTCACATTAATTGCGTTGCGCTCACTGCCCGCTTTCCACCGGTCGTCTCCAACGACCACCTC
GTCGCCTTGGCCTGCCTCGGCGGACGTCCTGCCATGGATGCAGTGAAAAAGGGATTGCCGCACGCGCCGG
AATTGATCAGAAGAGTCAATCGCCGTATTGGCGAACGCACGTCCCATCGCGTTGCCGGATCCCAACTAGT
CAAAAGTGAACTGGAGGAGAAGAAATCTGAACTTCGTCATAAATTGAAATATGTGCCTCATGAATATATT
GAATTAATTGAAATTGCCAGAAATTCCACTCAGGATAGAATTCTTGAAATGAAGGTAATGGAATTTTTTA
TGAAAGTTTATGGATATAGAGGTAAACATTTGGGTGGATCAAGGAAACCGGACGGAGCAATTTATACTGT
CGGATCTCCTATTGATTACGGTGTGATCGTGGATACTAAAGCTTATAGCGGAGGTTATAATCTGCCAATT
GGCCAAGCACGTGAAATGCAACGATATGTCGAAGAAAATCAAACACGAAACAAACATATCAACCCTAATG
AATGGTGGAAAGTCTATCCATCTTCTGTAACGGAATTTAAGTTTTTATTTGTGAGTGGTCACTT
